>Addgene plasmid #223402 | pYPQAT30 | addgene full sequence | sequence record 454247 | Addgene NGS Result
CGTAATCATGTCATAGCTGTTTCCTGTGTGAAATTGTTATCCGCTCACAATTCCACACAACATACGAGCC
GGAAGCATAAAGTGTAAAGCCTGGGGTGCCTAATGAGTGAGCTAACTCACATTAATTGCGTTGCGCTCAC
TGCCCGCTTTCCAGTCGGGAAACCTGTCGTGCCAGCTGCATTAATGAATCGGCCAACGCGCGGGGAGAGG
CGGTTTGCGTATTGGCTAGAGCAGCTTGCCAACATGGTGGAGCACGACACTCTCGTCTACTCCAAGAATA
TCAAAGATACAGTCTCAGAAGACCAAAGGGCTATTGAGACTTTTCAACAAAGGGTAATATCGGGAAACCT
CCTCGGATTCCATTGCCCAGCTATCTGTCACTTCATCAAAAGGACAGTAGAAAAGGAAGGTGGCACCTAC
AAATGCCATCATTGCGATAAAGGAAAGGCTATCGTTCAAGATGCCTCTGCCGACAGTGGTCCCAAAGATG
GACCCCCACCCACGAGGAGCATCGTGGAAAAAGAAGACGTTCCAACCACGTCTTCAAAGCAAGTGGATTG
ATGTGAACATGGTGGAGCACGACACTCTCGTCTACTCCAAGAATATCAAAGATACAGTCTCAGAAGACCA
AAGGGCTATTGAGACTTTTCAACAAAGGGTAATATCGGGAAACCTCCTCGGATTCCATTGCCCAGCTATC
TGTCACTTCATCAAAAGGACAGTAGAAAAGGAAGGTGGCACCTACAAATGCCATCATTGCGATAAAGGAA
AGGCTATCGTTCAAGATGCCTCTGCCGACAGTGGTCCCAAAGATGGACCCCCACCCACGAGGAGCATCGT
GGAAAAAGAAGACGTTCCAACCACGTCTTCAAAGCAAGTGGATTGATGTGATATCTCCACTGACGTAAGG
GATGACGCACAATCCCACTATCCTTCGCAAGACCCTTCCTCTATATAAGGAAGTTCATTTCATTTGGAGA
GGACACGCTGAAATCACCAGTCTCTCTCTACAAATCTATCTCTCTCGAGCTTTCGCAGATCCGGGGGGCA
ATGAGATATGAAAAAGCCTGAACTCACCGCGACGTCTGTCGAGAAGTTTCTGATCGAAAAGTTCGACAGC
GTCTCCGACCTGATGCAGCTCTCGGAGGGCGAAGAATCTCGTGCTTTCAGCTTCGATGTAGGAGGGCGTG
GATATGTCCTGCGGGTAAATAGCTGCGCCGATGGTTTCTACAAAGATCGTTATGTTTATCGGCACTTTGC
ATCGGCCGCGCTCCCGATTCCGGAAGTGCTTGACATTGGGGAGTTTAGCGAGAGCCTGACCTATTGCATC
TCCCGCCGTTCACAGGGTGTCACGTTGCAAGACCTGCCTGAAACCGAACTGCCCGCTGTTCTACAACCGG
TCGCGGAGGCTATGGATGCGATCGCTGCGGCCGATCTTAGCCAGACGAGCGGGTTCGGCCCATTCGGACC
GCAAGGAATCGGTCAATACACTACATGGCGTGATTTCATATGCGCGATTGCTGATCCCCATGTGTATCAC
TGGCAAACTGTGATGGACGACACCGTCAGTGCGTCCGTCGCGCAGGCTCTCGATGAGCTGATGCTTTGGG
CCGAGGACTGCCCCGAAGTCCGGCACCTCGTGCACGCGGATTTCGGCTCCAACAATGTCCTGACGGACAA
TGGCCGCATAACAGCGGTCATTGACTGGAGCGAGGCGATGTTCGGGGATTCCCAATACGAGGTCGCCAAC
ATCTTCTTCTGGAGGCCGTGGTTGGCTTGTATGGAGCAGCAGACGCGCTACTTCGAGCGGAGGCATCCGG
AGCTTGCAGGATCGCCACGACTCCGGGCGTATATGCTCCGCATTGGTCTTGACCAACTCTATCAGAGCTT
GGTTGACGGCAATTTCGATGATGCAGCTTGGGCGCAGGGTCGATGCGACGCAATCGTCCGATCCGGAGCC
GGGACTGTCGGGCGTACACAAATCGCCCGCAGAAGCGCGGCCGTCTGGACCGATGGCTGTGTAGAAGTAC
TCGCCGATAGTGGAAACCGACGCCCCAGCACTCGTCCGAGGGCAAAGAAATAGAGTAGATGCCGACCGGG
ATCTGTCGATCGACAAGCTCGAGTTTCTCCATAATAATGTGTGAGTAGTTCCCAGATAAGGGAATTAGGG
TTCCTATAGGGTTTCGCTCATGTGTTGAGCATATAAGAAACCCTTAGTATGTATTTGTATTTGTAAAATA
CTTCTATCAATAAAATTTCTAATTCCTAAAACCAAAATCCAGTACTAAAATCCAGATCCCCCGAATTAAT
TCGGCGTTAATTCAGTACATTAAAAACGTCCGCAATGTGTTATTAAGTTGTCTAAGCGTCAATTTGTTTA
CACCACAATATATCCTGCCACCAGCCAGCCAACAGCTCCCCGACCGGCAGCTCGGCACAAAATCACCACT
CGATACAGGCAGCCCATCAGTCCGGGACGGCGTCAGCGGGAGAGCCGTTGTAAGGCGGCAGACTTTGCTC
ATGTTACCGATGCTATTCGGAAGAACGGCAACTAAGCTGCCGGGTTTGAAACACGGATGATCTCGCGGAG
GGTAGCATGTTGATTGTAACGATGACAGAGCGTTGCTGCCTGTGATCACCGCGGTTTCAAAATCGGCTCC
GTCGATACTATGTTATACGCCAACTTTGAAAACAACTTTGAAAAAGCTGTTTTCTGGTATTTAAGGTTTT
AGAATGCAAGGAACAGTGAATTGGAGTTCGTCTTGTTATAATTAGGGAAGGTGCGAACAAGTCCCTGATA
TGAGATCATGTTTGTCATCTGGAGCCATAGAACAGGGTTCATC
[978 nt withheld, positions 2844-3821]
TAAAAACTGGGGATAACGCCTTAAATGGCGAAGAAACGGTCTAAATAGGCTGATTCAAGGCATTTACGGG
AGAAAAAATCGGCTCAAACATGAAGAAATGAAATGACTGAGTCAGCCGAGAAGAATTTCCCCGCTTATTC
GCACCTTCCTTAGCTTCTTGGGGTATCTTTAAATACTGTAGAAAAGAGGAAGGAAATAATAAATGGCTAA
AATGAGAATATCACCGGAATTGAAAAAACTGATCGAAAAATACCGCTGCGTAAAAGATACGGAAGGAATG
TCTCCTGCTAAGGTATATAAGCTGGTGGGAGAAAATGAAAACCTATATTTAAAAATGACGGACAGCCGGT
ATAAAGGGACCACCTATGATGTGGAACGGGAAAAGGACATGATGCTATGGCTGGAAGGAAAGCTGCCTGT
TCCAAAGGTCCTGCACTTTGAACGGCATGATGGCTGGAGCAATCTGCTCATGAGTGAGGCCGATGGCGTC
CTTTGCTCGGAAGAGTATGAAGATGAACAAAGCCCTGAAAAGATTATCGAGCTGTATGCGGAGTGCATCA
GGCTCTTTCACTCCATCGACATATCGGATTGTCCCTATACGAATAGCTTAGACAGCCGCTTAGCCGAATT
GGATTACTTACTGAATAACGATCTGGCCGATGTGGATTGCGAAAACTGGGAAGAAGACACTCCATTTAAA
GATCCGCGCGAGCTGTATGATTTTTTAAAGACGGAAAAGCCCGAAGAGGAACTTGTCTTTTCCCACGGCG
ACCTGGGAGACAGCAACATCTTTGTGAAAGATGGCAAAGTAAGTGGCTTTATTGATCTTGGGAGAAGCGG
CAGGGCGGACAAGTGGTATGACATTGCCTTCTGCGTCCGGTCGATCAGGGAGGATATCGGGGAAGAACAG
TATGTCGAGCTATTTTTTGACTTACTGGGGATCAAGCCTGATTGGGAGAAAATAAAATATTATATTTTAC
TGGATGAATTGTTTTAGTACCTAGAATGCATGACCAAAATCCCTTAACGTGAGTTTTCGTTCCACTGAGC
GTCAGACCCCGTAGAAAAGATCAAAGGATCTTCTTGAGATCCTTTTTTTCTGCGCGTAATCTGCTGCTTG
CAAACAAAAAAACCACCGCTACCAGCGGTGGTTTGTTTGCCGGATCAAGAGCTACCAACTCTTTTTCCGA
AGGTAACTGGCTTCAGCAGAGCGCAGATACCAAATACTGTCCTTCTAGTGTAGCCGTAGTTAGGCCACCA
CTTCAAGAACTCTGTAGCACCGCCTACATACCTCGCTCTGCTAATCCTGTTACCAGTGGCTGCTGCCAGT
GGCGATAAGTCGTGTCTTACCGGGTTGGACTCAAGACGATAGTTACCGGATAAGGCGCAGCGGTCGGGCT
GAACGGGGGGTTCGTGCACACAGCCCAGCTTGGAGCGAACGACCTACACCGAACTGAGATACCTACAGCG
TGAGCTATGAGAAAGCGCCACGCTTCCCGAAGGGAGAAAGGCGGACAGGTATCCGGTAAGCGGCAGGGTC
GGAACAGGAGAGCGCACGAGGGAGCTTCCAGGGGGAAACGCCTGGTATCTTTATAGTCCTGTCGGGTTTC
GCCACCTCTGACTTGAGCGTCGATTTTTGTGATGCTCGTCAGGGGGGCGGAGCCTATGGAAAAACGCCAG
CAACGCGGCCTTTTTACGGTTCCTGGCCTTTTGCTGGCCTTTTGCTCACATGTTCTTTCCTGCGTTATCC
CCTGATTCTGTGGATAACCGTATTACCGCCTTTGAGTGAGCTGATACCGCTCGCCGCAGCCGAACGACCG
AGCGCAGCGAGTCAGTGAGCGAGGAAGCGGAAGAGCGCCTGATGCGGTATTTTCTCCTTACGCATCTGTG
CGGTATTTCACACCGCATATGGTGCACTCTCAGTACAATCTGCTCTGATGCCGCATAGTTAAGCCAGTAT
ACACTCCGCTATCGCTACGTGACTGGGTCATGGCTGCGCCCCGACACCCGCCAACACCCGCTGACGCGCC
CTGACGGGCTTGTCTGCTCCCGGCATCCGCTTACAGACAAGCTGTGACCGTCTCCGGGAGCTGCATGTGT
CAGAGGTTTTCACCGTCATCACCGAAACGCGCGAGGCAGGGTGCCTTGATGTGGGCGCCGGCGGTCGAGT
GGCGACGGCGCGGCTTGTCCGCGCCCTGGTAGATTGCCTGGCCGTAGGCCAGCCATTTTTGAGCGGCCAG
CGGCCGCGATAGGCCGACGCGAAGCGGCGGGGCGTAGGGAGCGCAGCGACCGAAGGGTAGGCGCTTTTTG
CAGCTCTTCGGCTGTGCGCTGGCCAGACAGTTATGCACAGGCCAGGCGGGTTTTAAGAGTTTTAATAAGT
TTTAAAGAGTTTTAGGCGGAAAAATCGCCTTTTTTCTCTTTTATATCAGTCACTTACATGTGTGACCGGT
TCCCAATGTACGGCTTTGGGTTCCCAATGTACGGGTTCCGGTTCCCAATGTACGGCTTTGGGTTCCCAAT
GTACGTGCTATCCACAGGAAACAGACCTTTTCGACCTTTTTCCCCTGCTAGGGCAATTTGCCCTAGCATC
TGCTCCGTACATTAGGAACCGGCGGATGCTTCGCCCTCGATCAGGTTGCGGTAGCGCATGACTAGGATCG
GGCCAGCCTGCCCCGCCTCCTCCTTCAAATCGTACTCCGGCAGGTCATTTGACCCGATCAGCTTGCGCAC
GGTGAAACAGAACTTCTTGAACTCTCCGGCGCTGCCACTGCGTTCGTAGATCGTCTTGAACAACCATCTG
GCTTCTGCCTTGCCTGCGGCGCGGCGTGCCAGGCGGTAGAGAAAACGGCCGATGCCGGGATCGATCAAAA
AGTAATCGGGGTGAACCGTCAGCACGTCCGGGTTCTTGCCTTCTGTGATCTCGCGGTACATCCAATCAGC
TAGCTCGATCTCGATGTACTCCGGCCGCCCGGTTTCGCTCTTTACGATCTTGTAGCGGCTAATCAAGGCT
TCACCCTCGGATACCGTCACCAGGCGGCCGTTCTTGGCCTTCTTCGTACGCTGCATGGCAACGTGCGTGG
TGTTTAACCGAATGCAGGTTTCTACCAGGTCGTCTTTCTGCTTTCCGCCATCGGCTCGCCGGCAGAACTT
GAGTACGTCCGCAACGTGTGGACGGAACACGCGGCCGGGCTTGTCTCCCTTCCCTTCCCGGTATCGGTTC
ATGGATTCGGTTAGATGGGAAACCGCCATCAGTACCAGGTCGTAATCCCACACACTGGCCATGCCGGCCG
GCCCTGCGGAAACCTCTACGTGCCCGTCTGGAAGCTCGTAGCGGATCACCTCGCCAGCTCGTCGGTCACG
CTTCGACAGACGGAAAACGGCCACGTCCATGATGCTGCGACTATCGCGGGTGCCCACGTCATAGAGCATC
GGAACGAAAAAATCTGGTTGCTCGTCGCCCTTGGGCGGCTTCCTAATCGACGGCGCACCGGCTGCCGGCG
GTTGCCGGGATTCTTTGCGGATTCGATCAGCGGCCGCTTGCCACGATTCACCGGGGCGTGCTTCTGCCTC
GATGCGTTGCCGCTGGGCGGCCTGCGCGGCCTTCAACTTCTCCACCAGGTCATCACCCAGCGCCGCGCCG
ATTTGTACCGGGCCGGATGGTTTGCGACCGCTCACGCCGATTCCTCGGGCTTGGGGGTTCCAGTGCCATT
GCAGGGCCGGCAGGCAACCCAGCCGCTTACGCCTGGCCAACCGCCCGTTCCTCCACACATGGGGCATTCC
ACGGCGTCGGTGCCTGGTTGTTCTTGATTTTCCATGCCGCCTCCTTTAGCCGCTAAAATTCATCTACTCA
TTTATTCATTTGCTCATTTACTCTGGTAGCTGCGCGATGTATTCAGATAGCAGCTCGGTAATGGTCTTGC
CTTGGCGTACCGCGTACATCTTCAGCTTGGTGTGATCCTCCGCCGGCAACTGAAAGTTGACCCGCTTCAT
GGCTGGCGTGTCTGCCAGGCTGGCCAACGTTGCAGCCTTGCTGCTGCGTGCGCTCGGACGGCCGGCACTT
AGCGTGTTTGTGCTTTTGCTCATTTTCTCTTTACCTCATTAACTCAAATGAGTTTTGATTTAATTTCAGC
GGCCAGCGCCTGGACCTCGCGGGCAGCGTCGCCCTCGGGTTCTGATTCAAGAACGGTTGTGCCGGCGGCG
GCAGTGCCTGGGTAGCTCACGCGCTGCGTGATACGGGACTCAAGAATGGGCAGCTCGTACCCGGCCAGCG
CCTCGGCAACCTCACCGCCGATGCGCGTGCCTTTGATCGCCCGCGACACGACAAAGGCCGCTTGTAGCCT
TCCATCCGTGACCTCAATGCGCTGCTTAACCAGCTCCACCAGGTCGGCGGTGGCCCATATGTCGTAAGGG
CTTGGCTGCACCGGAATCAGCACGAAGTCGGCTGCCTTGATCGCGGACACAGCCAAGTCCGCCGCCTGGG
GCGCTCCGTCGATCACTACGAAGTCGCGCCGGCCGATGGCCTTCACGTCGCGGTCAATCGTCGGGCGGTC
GATGCCGACAACGGTTAGCGGTTGATCTTCCCGCACGGCCGCCCAATCGCGGGCACTGCCCTGGGGATCG
GAATCGACTAACAGAACATCGGCCCCGGCGAGTTGCAGGGCGCGGGCTAGATGGGTTGCGATGGTCGTCT
TGCCTGACCCGCCTTTCTGGTTAAGTACAGCGATAACCTTCATGCGTTCCCCTTGCGTATTTGTTTATTT
ACTCATCGCATCATATACGCAGCGACCGCATGACGCAAGCTGTTTTACTCAAATACACATCACCTTTTTA
GACGGCGGCGCTCGGTTTCTTCAGCGGCCAAGCTGGCCGGCCAGGCCGCCAGCTTGGCATCAGACAAACC
GGCCAGGATTTCATGCAGCCGCACGGTTGAGACGTGCGCGGGCGGCTCGAACACGTACCCGGCCGCGATC
ATCTCCGCCTCGATCTCTTCGGTAATGAAAAACGGTTCGTCCTGGCCGTCCTGGTGCGGTTTCATGCTTG
TTCCTCTTGGCGTTCATTCTCGGCGGCCGCCAGGGCGTCGGCCTCGGTCAATGCGTCCTAGGCACCGCGC
CGCCTGGCCTCGGTGGGCGTCACTTCCTCGCTGCGCTCAAGTGCGCGGTACAGGGTCGAGCGATGCACGC
CAAGCAGTGCAGCCGCCTCTTTCACGGTGCGGCCTTCCTGGTCGATCAGCTCGCGGGCGTGCGCGATCTG
TGCCGGGGTGAGGGTAGGGCGGGGGCCAAACTTCACGCCTCGGGCCTTGGCGGCCTCGCGCCCGCTCCGG
GTGCGGTCGATGATTAGGGAACGCTCGAACTCGGCAATGCCGGCGAACACGGTCAACACCATGCGGCCGG
CCGGCGTGGTGGTGTCGGCCCACGGCTCTGCCAGGCTACGCAGGCCCGCGCCGGCCTCCTGGATGCGCTC
GGCAATGTCCAGTAGGTCGCGGGTGCTGCGGGCCAGGCGGTCTAGCCTGGTCACTGTCACAACGTCGCCA
GGGCGTAGGTGGTCAAGCATCCTGGCCAGCTCCGGGCGGTCGCGCCTGGTGCCGGTGATCTTCTCGGAAA
ACAGCTTGGTGCAGCCGGCCGCGTGCAGTTCGGCCCGTTGGTTGGTCAAGTCCTGGTCGTCGGTGCTGAC
GCGGGCATAGCCCAGCAGGCCAGCGGCGGCGCTCTTGTTCATGGCGTAATGTCTCCGGTTCTAGTCGCAA
GTATTCTACTTTATGCGACTAAAACACGCGACAAGAAAACGCCAGGAAAAGGGCAGGGCGGCAGCCTGTC
GCGTAACTTAGGACTTGTGCGACATGTCGTTTTCAGAAGACGGCTGCACTGAACGTCAGAAGCCGACTGC
ACTATAGCAGCGGAGGGGTTGGATCAAAGTACTTTGATCCCGAGGGGAACCCTGTGGTTGGCATGCACAT
ACAAATGGACGAACGGATAAACCTTTTCACGCCCTTTTAAATATCCGATTATTCTAATAAACGCTCTTTT
CTCTTAGGTTTACCCGCCAATATATCCTGTCAAACACTGATAGTTTAAACTGAAGGCGGGAAACGACAAT
CTGATCCAAGCTCAAGCTGCTCTAGCATTCGCCATTCAGGCTGCGCAACTGTTGGGAAGGGCGATCGGTG
CGGGCCTCTTCGCTATTACGCCAGCTGGCGAAAGGGGGATGTGCTGCAAGGCGATTAAGTTGGGTAACGC
CAGGGTTTTCCCAGTCACGACGTTGTAAAACGACGGCCAGTGCCAAGCTTGCATGCCTGCAGTGCAGCGT
GACCCGGTCGTGCCCCTCTCTAGAGATAATGAGCATTGCATGTCTAAGTTATAAAAAATTACCACATATT
TTTTTTGTCACACTTGTTTGAAGTGCAGTTTATCTATCTTTATACATATATTTAAACTTTACTCTACGAA
TAATATAATCTATAGTACTACAATAATATCAGTGTTTTAGAGAATCATATAAATGAACAGTTAGACATGG
TCTAAAGGACAATTGAGTATTTTGACAACAGGACTCTACAGTTTTATCTTTTTAGTGTGCATGTGTTCTC
CTTTTTTTTTGCAAATAGCTTCACCTATATAATACTTCATCCATTTTATTAGTACATCCATTTAGGGTTT
AGGGTTAATGGTTTTTATAGACTAATTTTTTTAGTACATCTATTTTATTCTATTTTAGCCTCTAAATTAA
GAAAACTAAAACTCTATTTTAGTTTTTTTATTTAATAATTTAGATATAAAATAGAATAAAATAAAGTGAC
TAAAAATTAAACAAATACCCTTTAAGAAATTAAAAAAACTAAGGAAACATTTTTCTTGTTTCGAGTAGAT
AATGCCAGCCTGTTAAACGCCGTCGACGAGTCTAACGGACACCAACCAGCGAACCAGCAGCGTCGCGTCG
GGCCAAGCGAAGCAGACGGCACGGCATCTCTGTCGCTGCCTCTGGACCCCTCTCGAGAGTTCCGCTCCAC
CGTTGGACTTGCTCCGCTGTCGGCATCCAGAAATTGCGTGGCGGAGCGGCAGACGTGAGCCGGCACGGCA
GGCGGCCTCCTCCTCCTCTCACGGCACCGGCAGCTACGGGGGATTCCTTTCCCACCGCTCCTTCGCTTTC
CCTTCCTCGCCCGCCGTAATAAATAGACACCCCCTCCACACCCTCTTTCCCCAACCTCGTGTTGTTCGGA
GCGCACACACACACAACCAGATCTCCCCCAAATCCMCCCGTCGGCMCCTCCGCTTCAAGGTACGCCGCTC
GTCCYCCCCCCCCCCCCCCTCTCTACCTTCTCTAGATCGGCGTTCCGGTCCATGGTTAGGGCCCGGTAGT
TCTACTTCTGTTCATGTTTGTGTTAGATCCGTGTTTGTGTTAGATCCGTGCTGCTAGCGTTCGTACACGG
ATGCGACCTGTACGTCAGACACGTTCTGATTGCTAACTTGCCAGTGTTTCTCTTTGGGGAATCCTGGGAT
GGCTCTAGCCGTTCCGCAGACGGGATCGATTTCATGATTTTTTTTGTTTCGTTGCATAGGGTTTGGTTTG
CCCTTTTCCTTTATTTCAATATATGCCGTGCACTTGTTTGTCGGGTCATCTTTTCATGCTTTTTTTTGTC
TTGGTTGTGATGATGTGGTCTGGTTGGGCGGTCGTTCTAGATCGGAGTAGAATTAATTCTGTTTCAAACT
ACCTGGTGGATTTATTAATTTTGGATCTGTATGTGTGTGCCATACATATTCATAGTTACGAATTGAAGAT
GATGGATGGAAATATCGATCTAGGATAGGTATACATGTTGATGCGGGTTTTACTGATGCATATACAGAGA
TGCTTTTTGTTCGCTTGGTTGTGATGATGTGGTGTGGTTGGGCGGTCGTTCATTCGTTCTAGATCGGAGT
AGAATACTGTTTCAAACTACCTGGTGTATTTATTAATTTTGGAACTGTATGTGTGTGTCATACATCTTCA
TAGTTACGAGTTTAAGATGGATGGAAATATCGATCTAGGATAGGTATACATGTTGATGTGGGTTTTACTG
ATGCATATACATGATGGCATATGCAGCATCTATTCATATGCTCTAACCTTGAGTACCTATCTATTATAAT
AAACAAGTATGTTTTATAATTATTTTGATCTTGATATACTTGGATGATGGCATATGCAGCAGCTATATGT
GGATTTTTTTAGCCCTGCCTTCATACGCTATTTATTTGCTTGGTACTGTTTCTTTTGTCGATGCTCACCC
TGTTGTTTGGTGTTACTTCTGCAGGTCGACTCTAGAGGATCCCCTCGAGGCGCGCCAAGCTATCAAACAA
GTTTGTACAAAAAAGCAGGCTCCGAATTCGCCCTTCACCATGGATTACAAGGACCACGACGGGGATTACA
AGGACCACGACATTGATTACAAGGATGATGATGACAAGATGGCTCCGAAGAAGAAGAGGAAGGTTGGCAT
CCACGGGGTGCCAGCTGCTGACAAGAAGTACTCGATCGGCCTCGCTATTGGGACTAACTCTGTTGGCTGG
GCCGTGATCACCGACGAGTACAAGGTGCCCTCAAAGAAGTTCAAGGTCCTGGGCAACACCGATCGGCATT
CCATCAAGAAGAATCTCATTGGCGCTCTCCTGTTCGACAGCGGCGAGACGGCTGAGGCTACGCGGCTCAA
GCGCACCGCCCGCAGGCGGTACACGCGCAGGAAGAATCGCATCTGCTACCTGCAGGAGATTTTCTCCAAC
GAGATGGCGAAGGTTGACGATTCTTTCTTCCACAGGCTGGAGGAGTCATTCCTCGTGGAGGAGGATAAGA
AGCACGAGCGGCATCCAATCTTCGGCAACATTGTCGACGAGGTTGCCTACCACGAGAAGTACCCTACGAT
CTACCATCTGCGGAAGAAGCTCGTGGACTCCACAGATAAGGCGGACCTCCGCCTGATCTACCTCGCTCTG
GCCCACATGATTAAGTTCAGGGGCCATTTCCTGATCGAGGGGGATCTCAACCCGGACAATAGCGATGTTG
ACAAGCTGTTCATCCAGCTCGTGCAGACGTACAACCAGCTCTTCGAGGAGAACCCCATTAATGCGTCAGG
CGTCGACGCGAAGGCTATCCTGTCCGCTAGGCTCTCGAAGTCTCGGCGCCTCGAGAACCTGATCGCCCAG
CTGCCGGGCGAGAAGAAGAACGGCCTGTTCGGGAATCTCATTGCGCTCAGCCTGGGGCTCACGCCCAACT
TCAAGTCGAATTTCGATCTCGCTGAGGACGCCAAGCTGCAGCTCTCCAAGGACACATACGACGATGACCT
GGATAACCTCCTGGCCCAGATCGGCGATCAGTACGCGGACCTGTTCCTCGCTGCCAAGAATCTGTCGGAC
GCCATCCTCCTGTCTGATATTCTCAGGGTGAACACCGAGATTACGAAGGCTCCGCTCTCAGCCTCCATGA
TCAAGCGCTACGACGAGCACCATCAGGATCTGACCCTCCTGAAGGCGCTGGTCAGGCAGCAGCTCCCCGA
GAAGTACAAGGAGATCTTCTTCGATCAGTCGAAGAACGGCTACGCTGGGTACATTGACGGCGGGGCCTCT
CAGGAGGAGTTCTACAAGTTCATCAAGCCGATTCTGGAGAAGATGGACGGCACGGAGGAGCTGCTGGTGA
AGCTCAATCGCGAGGACCTCCTGAGGAAGCAGCGGACATTCGATAACGGCAGCATCCCACACCAGATTCA
TCTCGGGGAGCTGCACGCTATCCTGAGGAGGCAGGAGGACTTCTACCCTTTCCTCAAGGATAACCGCGAG
AAGATCGAGAAGATTCTGACTTTCAGGATCCCGTACTACGTCGGCCCACTCGCTAGGGGCAACTCCCGCT
TCGCTTGGATGACCCGCAAGTCAGAGGAGACGATCACGCCGTGGAACTTCGAGGAGGTGGTCGACAAGGG
CGCTAGCGCTCAGTCGTTCATCGAGAGGATGACGAATTTCGACAAGAACCTGCCAAATGAGAAGGTGCTC
CCTAAGCACTCGCTCCTGTACGAGTACTTCACAGTCTACAACGAGCTGACTAAGGTGAAGTATGTGACCG
AGGGCATGAGGAAGCCGGCTTTCCTGTCTGGGGAGCAGAAGAAGGCCATCGTGGACCTCCTGTTCAAGAC
CAACCGGAAGGTCACGGTTAAGCAGCTCAAGGAGGACTACTTCAAGAAGATTGAGTGCTTCGATTCGGTC
GAGATCTCTGGCGTTGAGGACCGCTTCAACGCCTCCCTGGGGACCTACCACGATCTCCTGAAGATCATTA
AGGATAAGGACTTCCTGGACAACGAGGAGAATGAGGATATCCTCGAGGACATTGTGCTGACACTCACTCT
GTTCGAGGACCGGGAGATGATCGAGGAGCGCCTGAAGACTTACGCCCATCTCTTCGATGACAAGGTCATG
AAGCAGCTCAAGAGGAGGAGGTACACCGGCTGGGGGAGGCTGAGCAGGAAGCTCATCAACGGCATTCGGG
ACAAGCAGTCCGGGAAGACGATCCTCGACTTCCTGAAGAGCGATGGCTTCGCGAACCGCAATTTCATGCA
GCTGATTCACGATGACAGCCTCACATTCAAGGAGGATATCCAGAAGGCTCAGGTGAGCGGCCAGGGGGAC
TCGCTGCACGAGCATATCGCGAACCTCGCTGGCTCGCCAGCTATCAAGAAGGGGATTCTGCAGACCGTGA
AGGTTGTGGACGAGCTGGTGAAGGTCATGGGCAGGCACAAGCCTGAGAACATCGTCATTGAGATGGCCCG
GGAGAATCAGACCACGCAGAAGGGCCAGAAGAACTCACGCGAGAGGATGAAGAGGATCGAGGAGGGCATT
AAGGAGCTGGGGTCCCAGATCCTCAAGGAGCACCCGGTGGAGAACACGCAGCTGCAGAATGAGAAGCTCT
ACCTGTACTACCTCCAGAATGGCCGCGATATGTATGTGGACCAGGAGCTGGATATTAACAGGCTCAGCGA
TTACGACGTCGATCATATCGTTCCACAGTCATTCCTGAAGGATGACTCCATTGACAACAAGGTCCTCACC
AGGTCGGACAAGAACCGGGGCAAGTCTGATAATGTTCCTTCAGAGGAGGTCGTTAAGAAGATGAAGAACT
ACTGGCGCCAGCTCCTGAATGCCAAGCTGATCACGCAGCGGAAGTTCGATAACCTCACAAAGGCTGAGAG
GGGCGGGCTCTCTGAGCTGGACAAGGCGGGCTTCATCAAGAGGCAGCTGGTCGAGACACGGCAGATCACT
AAGCACGTTGCGCAGATTCTCGACTCACGGATGAACACTAAGTACGATGAGAATGACAAGCTGATCCGCG
AGGTGAAGGTCATCACCCTGAAGTCAAAGCTCGTCTCCGACTTCAGGAAGGATTTCCAGTTCTACAAGGT
TCGGGAGATCAACAATTACCACCATGCCCATGACGCGTACCTGAACGCGGTGGTCGGCACAGCTCTGATC
AAGAAGTACCCAAAGCTCGAGAGCGAGTTCGTGTACGGGGACTACAAGGTTTACGATGTGAGGAAGATGA
TCGCCAAGTCGGAGCAGGAGATTGGCAAGGCTACCGCCAAGTACTTCTTCTACTCTAACATTATGAATTT
CTTCAAGACAGAGATCACTCTGGCCAATGGCGAGATCCGGAAGCGCCCCCTCATCGAGACGAACGGCGAG
ACGGGGGAGATCGTGTGGGACAAGGGCAGGGATTTCGCGACCGTCAGGAAGGTTCTCTCCATGCCACAAG
TGAATATCGTCAAGAAGACAGAGGTCCAGACTGGCGGGTTCTCTAAGGAGTCAATTCTGCCTAAGCGGAA
CAGCGACAAGCTCATCGCCCGCAAGAAGGACTGGGATCCGAAGAAGTACGGCGGGTTCGACAGCCCCACT
GTGGCCTACTCGGTCCTGGTTGTGGCGAAGGTTGAGAAGGGCAAGTCCAAGAAGCTCAAGAGCGTGAAGG
AGCTGCTGGGGATCACGATTATGGAGCGCTCCAGCTTCGAGAAGAACCCGATCGATTTCCTGGAGGCGAA
GGGCTACAAGGAGGTGAAGAAGGACCTGATCATTAAGCTCCCCAAGTACTCACTCTTCGAGCTGGAGAAC
GGCAGGAAGCGGATGCTGGCTTCCGCTGGCGAGCTGCAGAAGGGGAACGAGCTGGCTCTGCCGTCCAAGT
ATGTGAACTTCCTCTACCTGGCCTCCCACTACGAGAAGCTCAAGGGCAGCCCCGAGGACAACGAGCAGAA
GCAGCTGTTCGTCGAGCAGCACAAGCATTACCTCGACGAGATCATTGAGCAGATTTCCGAGTTCTCCAAG
CGCGTGATCCTGGCCGACGCGAATCTGGATAAGGTCCTCTCCGCGTACAACAAGCACCGCGACAAGCCAA
TCAGGGAGCAGGCTGAGAATATCATTCATCTCTTCACCCTGACGAACCTCGGCGCCCCTGCTGCTTTCAA
GTACTTCGACACAACTATCGATCGCAAGAGGTACACAAGCACTAAGGAGGTCCTGGACGCGACCCTCATC
CACCAGTCGATTACCGGCCTCTACGAGACGCGCATCGACCTGTCTCAGCTCGGGGGCGACAAGCGGCCAG
CGGCGACGAAGAAGGCGGGGCAGGCGAAGAAGAAGAAGGGAGACGACGGAGGTGGCGGTACAGGAGGGGG
TGGGTCCGCTGAGTATGTCAGGGCGTTGTTCGACTTCAATGGAAACGACGAGGAAGATCTGCCTTTTAAA
AAGGGAGATATTCTCAGGATCAGAGATAAGCCGGAAGAACAATGGTGGAACGCTGAAGACTCTGAAGGTA
AGAGAGGTATGATTCTTGTCCCCTACGTCGAGAAGTATTCGGGTGACTATAAAGACCACGATGGAGATTA
TAAGGACCACGATATAGATTATAAGGATGATGATGATAAGAGCGGAATGACCGATGCAGAGTACGTCAGG
ATTCATGAGAAACTTGACATCTACACGTTTAAGAAACAGTTTTTCAACAACAAAAAATCTGTTAGTCACC
GCTGTTACGTGCTGTTCGAATTGAAACGCAGAGGTGAGAGGAGAGCCTGCTTTTGGGGCTATGCCGTCAA
CAAGCCGCAAAGCGGCACAGAAAGGGGCATTCACGCGGAGATATTTAGCATTAGAAAGGTCGAGGAATAC
CTTCGGGATAATCCCGGGCAATTCACTATCAATTGGTACTCTTCATGGTCCCCGTGTGCAGATTGCGCTG
AAAAGATACTGGAGTGGTATAATCAAGAACTCAGAGGAAACGGTCACACCCTCAAGATTTGGGCTTGCAA
GCTTTACTACGAGAAAAATGCAAGGAACCAGATCGGCCTCTGGAACTTGCGCGACAACGGCGTGGGGTTG
AATGTGATGGTGTCGGAGCATTACCAGTGCTGCCGGAAGATATTCATTCAGTCGTCACATAATCAATTGA
ACGAGAATAGGTGGCTCGAAAAAACCCTGAAGCGGGCCGAGAAGTGGAGGAGTGAACTCTCGATAATGAT
CCAGGTTAAAATACTGCATACTACCAAATCTCCGGCGGTGGGACCGAAGAAGAAGCGCAAGGTGGGGACC
ATGACTAATCTCTCAGATATAATCGAGAAGGAAACAGGAAAGCAACTGGTCATCCAAGAATCGATTTTGA
TGCTTCCCGAAGAAGTCGAAGAAGTTATAGGAAATAAGCCCGAGTCTGACATACTGGTTCACACAGCGTA
CGATGAAAGTACGGACGAGAATGTCATGTTGCTGACATCGGACGCACCTGAATACAAGCCTTGGGCTCTG
GTCATACAAGATAGTAACGGAGAAAATAAGATTAAAATGCTTGAAGGAAGGGGCTCCCTGCTGACATGTG
GAGATGTGGAAGAGAATCCAGGACCATCCAGGATGATAGAGCAAGATGGTTGTACCCAAGTGCTGCGGCC
CCTCGGATGGCGGGGGTACAGCGCCATGACTGGCCATAATAGACAGTCCGCTGCTCTCATGCCTCCATGC
AGCGGATGTCAGAGGAGGGGAGCTAGGTTCTTCCTGTCTAGACCTACCTGCCCCGTGCCCGAGGGCAGAG
GAAGTCTTCTAACATGCGGTGACGTGGAGGAGAATCCCGGCCCTATGGCTCCTAAGAAGAAGCGGAAGGT
TGGTATTCACGGGGTGCCTGCGGCTATGGCGTCAAATTTCACGCAGTTTGTTTTGGTTGATAACGGCGGG
ACTGGCGACGTTACAGTAGCTCCATCAAATTTTGCGAACGGAGTCGCTGAGTGGATTAGCTCAAATTCAA
GGTCCCAGGCCTACAAGGTTACCTGTTCTGTTAGGCAGAGTTCTGCGCAAAAAAGAAAATATACCATCAA
GGTTGAAGTCCCTAAAGTTGCAACACAAACAGTCGGTGGTGTTGAGCTCCCTGTGGCAGCCTGGAGATCT
TACTTAAACATGGAGCTAACAATTCCAATATTCGCTACAAACTCTGATTGTGAACTGATTGTTAAGGCGA
TGCAAGGACTCTTGAAAGATGGAAACCCTATACCGTCCGCTATCGCAGCTAACAGCGGTATCTATGGCTC
TGGATCGGGGTCGGGTTCTGGCTCAACTAGTTCAGGCGGGTCAACAAACCTCAGTGACATCATAGAGAAG
GAAACTGGTAAGCAACTGGTTATTCAAGAGAGCATTCTGATGCTCCCTGAGGAAGTCGAGGAAGTTATAG
GAAACAAGCCTGAGAGCGATATACTCGTGCATACGGCGTATGACGAGAGCACGGATGAAAATGTGATGCT
CTTGACCAGCGATGCGCCAGAATATAAACCCTGGGCACTGGTTATTCAGGACTCTAACGGGGAAAATAAA
ATCAAGATGCTCTCAGGTGGCTCCCCAAAGAAGAAACGCAAGGTTGGTACCAAGCGTCCTGCTGCCACCA
AAAAGGCCGGACAGGCTAAGAAAAAGAAGTAGTGGCGGCCGCCGACGTCCGATCGTTCAAACATTTGGCA
ATAAAGTTTCTTAAGATTGAATCCTGTTGCCGGTCTTGCGATGATTATCATATAATTTCTGTTGAATTAC
GTTAAGCATGTAATAATTAACATGTAATGCATGACGTTATTTATGAGATGGGTTTTTATGATTAGAGTCC
CGCAATTATACATTTAATACGCGATAGAAAACAAAATATAGCGCGCAAACTAGGATAAATTATCGCGCGC
GGTGTCATCTATGTTACTAGATCGGGAATTGATCCCCCCTCGACAGCTTCCGGAAAGGGCGAATTCGCAA
CTTTGTATACAAAAGTTGCCCCATGGCGTTCCCTCTAGAGAGATAATGAGCATTGCATGTCTAAGTTATA
AAAAATTACCACATATTTTTTTTGTCACACTTGTTTGAAGTGCAGTTTATCTATCTTTATACATATATTT
AAACTTTACTCTACGAATAATATAATCTATAGTACTACAATAATATCAGTGTTTTAGAGAATCATATAAA
TGAACAGTTAGACATGGTCTAAAGGACAATTGAGTATTTTGACAACAGGACTCTACAGTTTTATCTTTTT
AGTGTGCATGTGTTCTCCTTTTTTTTTGCAAATAGCTTCACCTATATAATACTTCATCCATTTTATTAGT
ACATCCATTTAGGGTTTAGGGTTAATGGTTTTTATAGACTAATTTTTTTAGTACATCTATTTTATTCTAT
TTTAGCCTCTAAATTAAGAAAACTAAAACTCTATTTTAGTTTTTTTATTTAATAATTTAGATATAAAATA
GAATAAAATAAAGTGACTAAAAATTAAACAAATACCCTTTAAGAAATTAAAAAAACTAAGGAAACATTTT
TCTTGTTTCGAGTAGATAATGCCAGCCTGTTAAACGCCGTCGACGAGTCTAACGGACACCAACCAGCGAA
CCAGCAGCGTCGCGTCGGGCCAAGCGAAGCAGACGGCACGGCATCTCTGTCGCTGCCTCTGGACCCCTCT
CGAGAGTTCCGCTCCACCGTTGGACTTGCTCCGCTGTCGGCATCCAGAAATTGCGTGGCGGAGCGGCAGA
CGTGAGCCGGCACGGCAGGCGGCCTCCTCCTCCTCTCACGGCACCGGCAGCTACGGGGGATTCCTTTCCC
ACCGCTCCTTCGCTTTCCCTTCCYCGCCCGCCGTAATAAATAGACACCCCCTCCACACCCTCTTTCCCCA
ACCTCGTGTTGTTCGGAGCGCACACACACACAACCAGATCTCCCCCAAATCCMCCCGTCGGCACCTCCGC
TTCAAGGTACGCCGCTCGTCCTCCCCCCCCCCCCCCTCTCTACCTTCTCTAGATCGGCGTTCCGGTCCAT
GGTTAGGGCCCGGTAGTTCTACTTCTGTTCATGTTTGTGTTAGATCCGTGTTTGTGTTAGATCCGTGCTG
CTAGCGTTCGTACACGGATGCGACCTGTACGTCAGACACGTTCTGATTGCTAACTTGCCAGTGTTTCTCT
TTGGGGAATCCTGGGATGGCTCTAGCCGTTCCGCAGACGGGATCGATTTCATGATTTTTTTTGTTTCGTT
GCATAGGGTTTGGTTTGCCCTTTTCCTTTATTTCAATATATGCCGTGCACTTGTTTGTCGGGTCATCTTT
TCATGCTTTTTTTTGTCTTGGTTGTGATGATGTGGTCTGGTTGGGCGGTCGTTCTAGATCGGAGTAGAAT
TAATTCTGTTTCAAACTACCTGGTGGATTTATTAATTTTGGATCTGTATGTGTGTGCCATACATATTCAT
AGTTACGAATTGAAGATGATGGATGGAAATATCGATCTAGGATAGGTATACATGTTGATGCGGGTTTTAC
TGATGCATATACAGAGATGCTTTTTGTTCGCTTGGTTGTGATGATGTGGTGTGGTTGGGCGGTCGTTCAT
TCGTTCTAGATCGGAGTAGAATACTGTTTCAAACTACCTGGTGTATTTATTAATTTTGGAACTGTATGTG
TGTGTCATACATCTTCATAGTTACGAGTTTAAGATGGATGGAAATATCGATCTAGGATAGGTATACATGT
TGATGTGGGTTTTACTGATGCATATACATGATGGCATATGCAGCATCTATTCATATGCTCTAACCTTGAG
TACCTATCTATTATAATAAACAAGTATGTTTTATAATTATTTTGATCTTGATATACTTGGATGATGGCAT
ATGCAGCAGCTATATGTGGATTTTTTTAGCCCTGCCTTCATACGCTATTTATTTGCTTGGTACTGTTTCT
TTTGTCGATGCTCACCCTGTTGTTTGGTGTTACTTCTGCAGGGATCCCCAAGTGGTGGCCAGAACAAAGC
ACCAGTGGTCTAGTGGTAGAATAGTACCCTGCCACGGTACAGACCCGGGTTCGATTCCCGGCTGGTGCAA
GAGACCGGCGCCGCTACAGGGCGCGTCCCATTCGCCATTCAGGCTGCGCAACTGTTGGGAAGGGCGATCG
GTGCGGGCCTCTTCGCTATTACGCCAGCTGGCGAAAGGGGGATGTGCTGCAAGGCGATTAAGTTGGGTAA
CGCCAGGGTTTTCCCAGTCACGACGTTGTAAAACGACGGCCAGTGAGCGCGCGTAATACGACTCACTATA
GGGCGAATTGGGTACCGGGCCCCCCCTCGAGGTCCTCCAGCTTTTGTTCCCTTTAGTGAGGGTTAATTGC
GCGCTTGGCGTAATCATGGTCATAGCTGTTTCCTGTGTGAAATTGTTATCCGCTCACAATTCCACACAAC
ATACGAGCCGGAAGCATAAAGTGTAAAGCCTGGGGTGCCTAATGAGTGAGCTAACTCACATTAATTGCGT
TGCGCTCACTGCCCGCTTTCCACCGGTGGTCTCTGTTTTAGAGCTAGGCCAACATGAGGATCACCCATGT
CTGCAGGGCCTAGCAAGTTAAAATAAGGCTAGTCCGTTATCAACTTGGCCAACATGAGGATCACCCATGT
CTGCAGGGCCAAGTGGCACCGAGTCGGTGCTTTTTTTTGTTAACAAAGCACCAGTGGTCTAGTGGTAGAA
TAGTACCCTGCCACGGTACAGACCCGGGTTCGATTCCCGGCTGGTGCAACTAGTTTTTTTGCTAGCAGAT
CTAAGGGCGAATTCGACCCAGCTTTCTTGTACAAAGTGGTTCGATAATTCTTAATTAACTAGTTCTAGAG
CGGCCGCCACCGCGGTGGAGCTCGAATTTCCCCGATCGTTCAAACATTTGGCAATAAAGTTTCTTAAGAT
TGAATCCTGTTGCCGGTCTTGCGATGATTATCATATAATTTCTGTTGAATTACGTTAAGCATGTAATAAT
TAACATGTAATGCATGACGTTATTTATGAGATGGGTTTTTATGATTAGAGTCCCGCAATTATACATTTAA
TACGCGATAGAAAACAAAATATAGCGCGCAAACTAGGATAAATTATCGCGCGCGGTGTCATCTATGTTAC
TAGATCGGGAATT
Features (pLannotate 1.2.2; 49 found; start..end, strand, type, name):
     32..54      -  protein_bind   lac operator (fragment): The lac repressor binds to the lac operator to inhibit transcription in E. coli. This inhibition can be relieved by adding lactose or isopropyl-β-D-thiogalactopyranoside (IPTG). lac repressor encoded by lacI
     58..88      -  promoter       lac promoter: promoter for the E. coli lac operon
    103..124     -  protein_bind   CAP binding site: CAP binding activates transcription in the presence of cAMP. E. coli catabolite activator protein
    137..225     -  CDS            lacI (fragment): lac repressor; lacI; The lac repressor binds to the lac operator to inhibit transcription in E. coli. This inhibition can be relieved by adding lactose or isopropyl-β-D-thiogalactopyranoside (IPTG).
    315..991     +  promoter       CaMV 35S promoter (enhanced): cauliflower mosaic virus 35S promoter with a duplicated enhancer region
   1058..2083    +  CDS            HygR: hygromycin B phosphotransferase confers resistance to hygromycin
   2124..2298    +  polyA_signal   CaMV poly(A) signal: cauliflower mosaic virus polyadenylation signal
   2376..2400    -  misc_feature   LB T-DNA repeat: left border repeat from nopaline C58 T-DNA
   2732..2845    -  CDS            yghO (fragment) (sequence partly withheld): YGHO_ECOLI - Experimental evidence at transcript level: Swiss-Prot protein existence level 2. From Escherichia coli (strain K12).
   2844..3821    +  CDS            insH10 (sequence withheld): INH10_ECOLI - Protein inferred from homology: Swiss-Prot protein existence level 3. Involved in the transposition of the insertion sequence IS5. From Escherichia coli (strain K12).
   4024..4818    +  CDS            KanR: aminoglycoside phosphotransferase; aphA-3; confers resistance to kanamycin
   4905..5493    +  rep_origin     ori: high-copy-number ColE1/pMB1/pBR322/pUC origin of replication
   5679..5819    -  misc_feature   bom: basis of mobility region from pBR322
   5921..5960    -  CDS            rop (fragment): Rop protein, which maintains plasmids at low copy number; rop
   6163..6357    -  rep_origin     pVS1 oriV: origin of replication for the Pseudomonas plasmid pVS1 (Heeb et al., 2000)
   6423..7496    -  CDS            pVS1 RepA: replication protein from the Pseudomonas plasmid pVS1 (Heeb et al., 2000)
   7925..8554    -  CDS            pVS1 StaA: stability protein from the Pseudomonas plasmid pVS1 (Heeb et al., 2000)
   9108..9509    -  CDS            Y4CG_SINFN (fragment): Protein inferred from homology: Swiss-Prot protein existence level 3. From Sinorhizobium fredii (strain NBRC 101917 / NGR234).
   9849..9873    -  misc_feature   RB T-DNA repeat: right border repeat from nopaline C58 T-DNA
   9939..10093   -  CDS            lacZα (fragment): LacZα fragment of β-galactosidase; lacZ fragment
  10108..12105   +  promoter       Ubi promoter: maize polyubiquitin gene promoter
  12148..12172   +  protein_bind   attB1: mutant version of attB; recombination site for the Gateway® BP reaction BP Clonase™
  12236..12255   +  CDS            2xFLAG (fragment): two tandem FLAG® epitope tags
  12311..16411   +  CDS            cas9: CAS9_STRP1 - Also known as csn1 From Streptococcus pyogenes serotype M1.
  16499..16669   +  CDS            CRK (fragment): CRK_HUMAN - Experimental evidence at protein level: Swiss-Prot protein existence level 1. [Isoform Crk-II]: Regulates cell adhesion, spreading and migration (PubMed:31311869). Mediates attachment-induced MAPK8 activation, membrane ruffling and cell motility in a Rac-dependent manner. Involved in phagocytosis of apoptotic cells and cell motility via its interaction with DOCK1 and DOCK4 (PubMed:19004829). May regulate the EFNA5-EPHA3 signaling (By similarity). From Homo sapiens (Human).
  16718..16741   +  CDS            2xFLAG (fragment): two tandem FLAG® epitope tags
  17402..17653   +  CDS            UGI: UNGI_BPPB2 - Experimental evidence at protein level: Swiss-Prot protein existence level 1. This protein binds specifically and reversibly to the host uracil-DNA glycosylase, preventing removal of uracil residues from PBS2 DNA by the host uracil-excision repair system. From Bacillus phage PBS2 (Bacteriophage PBS2).
  17987..18376   +  CDS            CAPSD_BPMS2: Experimental evidence at protein level: Swiss-Prot protein existence level 1. Acts as a translational repressor of viral replicase synthesis late in infection. This latter function is the result of capsid protein interaction with an RNA hairpin which contains the replicase ribosome-binding site. From Escherichia phage MS2 (Bacteriophage MS2).
  18425..18673   +  CDS            UGI: UNGI_BPPB2 - Experimental evidence at protein level: Swiss-Prot protein existence level 1. This protein binds specifically and reversibly to the host uracil-DNA glycosylase, preventing removal of uracil residues from PBS2 DNA by the host uracil-excision repair system. From Bacillus phage PBS2 (Bacteriophage PBS2).
  18782..19034   +  terminator     NOS terminator: nopaline synthase terminator and poly(A) signal
  19079..19099   +  protein_bind   attB5: mutant version of attB; core recombination site for the Gateway® BP reaction BP Clonase™
  19120..21082   +  promoter       Ubi promoter: maize polyubiquitin gene promoter
  21109..21179   +  ncRNA          tRNA: Accession: RF00005 - tRNA
  21189..21207   -  rep_origin     f1 ori (fragment): f1 bacteriophage origin of replication; arrow indicates direction of (+) strand synthesis
  21212..21367   -  CDS            lacZα (fragment): LacZα fragment of β-galactosidase; lacZ fragment
  21375..21393   +  promoter       T7 promoter: promoter for bacteriophage T7 RNA polymerase
  21402..21425   -  misc_feature   MCS (fragment): pBluescript multiple cloning site
  21441..21459   -  promoter       T3 promoter: promoter for bacteriophage T3 RNA polymerase
  21502..21524   -  protein_bind   lac operator (fragment): The lac repressor binds to the lac operator to inhibit transcription in E. coli. This inhibition can be relieved by adding lactose or isopropyl-β-D-thiogalactopyranoside (IPTG). lac repressor encoded by lacI
  21528..21558   -  promoter       lac promoter: promoter for the E. coli lac operon
  21573..21594   -  protein_bind   CAP binding site: CAP binding activates transcription in the presence of cAMP. E. coli catabolite activator protein
  21653..21671   +  misc_RNA       MS2 stem loop: stem loop that binds the bacteriophage MS2 coat protein
  21682..21718   +  misc_RNA       gRNA scaffold (fragment): guide RNA scaffold for the Streptococcus pyogenes CRISPR/Cas9 system
  21723..21741   +  misc_RNA       MS2 stem loop: stem loop that binds the bacteriophage MS2 coat protein
  21752..21771   +  misc_RNA       gRNA scaffold (fragment): guide RNA scaffold for the Streptococcus pyogenes CRISPR/Cas9 system
  21788..21858   +  ncRNA          tRNA: Accession: RF00005 - tRNA
  21897..21921   -  protein_bind   attB2: mutant version of attB; recombination site for the Gateway® BP reaction BP Clonase™
  21939..21974   -  misc_feature   MCS (fragment): pBluescript multiple cloning site
  21985..22237   +  terminator     NOS terminator: nopaline synthase terminator and poly(A) signal
