[The description below was written by a language model from this plasmid's Addgene catalogue record and pLannotate feature annotations shown in this document.]
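Description:
pYPQAT30 is a roughly 22 kb binary T-DNA vector for Agrobacterium-mediated delivery of a cytosine (C-to-T) base editor into monocot plants, built on the pYPQ166 backbone. Outside the T-DNA borders it carries a high-copy ColE1/pUC-type origin and a kanamycin resistance gene for propagation in E. coli, plus the pVS1 oriV, RepA and StaA functions that support replication and stable maintenance in Agrobacterium. The annotation also picks up an IS5-type transposase (insH) reading frame next to the kanamycin marker; the record does not comment on it. Within the T-DNA, an enhanced CaMV 35S promoter drives the hygromycin phosphotransferase gene with a CaMV poly(A) signal, allowing selection of transformed plant tissue.

The payload consists of two cassettes separated by Gateway attB1, attB5 and attB2 sites, each driven by its own maize ubiquitin (ZmUbi1) promoter. The first expresses PmCDA1-CBE_V04: SpCas9 D10A nickase carrying NLS and FLAG tags, fused to the PmCDA1 cytidine deaminase and a uracil glycosylase inhibitor (UGI), followed by a T2A peptide and an MS2 coat protein–UGI fusion, ending in a NOS terminator. The PmCDA1 and T2A segments are named in the catalogue entry but not individually annotated in the feature table. The second cassette transcribes the guide: a tRNA, a lacZα/lac promoter fragment sitting where a protospacer would be expected, and the gRNA scaffold 2.0 containing two MS2 stem loops, then a second tRNA and a NOS terminator. The flanking tRNAs allow the guide to be processed out of the Pol II transcript, and the MS2 hairpins recruit the extra MS2–UGI to the target, which should reinforce suppression of uracil excision. The editor recognises NGG PAMs and has a 5' editing window. It belongs to an all-in-one CRISPR toolbox intended for large-scale screens in plants.
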