Addgene plasmid #223402: pYPQAT30
Purpose: T-DNA vector for PmCDA1-CBE_V04 based C-to-T base editing for monocot plants; NGG PAM; 5' editing window; PmCDA1-CBE_V04 and the sgRNA was driven by separate ZmUbi1; Hygromycin for plants selection.
Depositing lab: Yiping Qi. Depositing organization: University of Maryland, College Park. Publication: A comprehensive all-in-one CRISPR toolbox for large-scale screens in plants. Cheng Y, Li G, Qi A, Mandlik R, Pan C, Wang D, Ge S, Qi Y. Plant Cell. 2025 Apr 9:koaf081. doi: 10.1093/plcell/koaf081. PubMed 40202185.
Backbone
  Vector backbone: pYPQ166
  Vector type: Plant Expression, CRISPR
  Selectable markers: Hygromycin
Growth in bacteria
  Bacterial resistance: Kanamycin, 50 μg/mL
  Growth temperature: 37°C
  Growth strain: DH5alpha
  Copy number: High Copy
Gene/Insert
  Gene/Insert name: ZmUbi-SpCas9D10A-PmCDA-UGI-T2A-MS2-UGI-ZmUbi-gRNA scaffold 2.0-tRNA
  Tag / fusion protein: NLS; 3x FLAG
Terms and licenses: Academic/Nonprofit Terms; Industry Terms: Not Available to Industry
How to cite: pYPQAT30 was a gift from Yiping Qi (Addgene plasmid # 223402 ; http://n2t.net/addgene:223402 ; RRID:Addgene_223402)
